>Addgene plasmid #225811 | pGLU_98 | addgene full sequence | sequence record 446973 | Addgene NGS Result
GTATCGCAGGTCTCACCATAGTTCAGCCTTCTGAATGCGTTAAAGAGGGTACAAATTCTGTCGAACTGGG
GTATACCCGCAATTATACCCACACAATGGGGTTGATGTGGGGGGAATCTGGTTGAGTTCGGTAGAATTGA
TTTGGAGGCAGAACGCTTAAATTGTGGCGTTCTGAAACGAAAAATAACAGGTTGGATGATAAGTCCCCGG
TCTAGGGTCACGCGTAGGACGCGTCGAGTAGGGTGCTCCGCAAACACTACTGAACGTATGAGACCGTCAG
GCACGATCGAGCATGCTAGAAGGCTAGGTGGAGGCTCAGTGATGATAAGTCTGCGATGGTGGATGCATGT
GTCATGGTCATAGCTGTTTCCTGTGTGAAATTGTTATCCGCTCAGAGGGCACAATCCTATTCCGCGCTAT
CCGACAATCTCCAAGACATTAGGTGGAGTTCAGTTCGGCGTATGGCATATGTCGCTGGAAAGAACATGTG
AGCAAAAGGCCAGCAAAAGGCCAGGAACCGTAAAAAGGCCGCGTTGCTGGCGTTTTTCCATAGGCTCCGC
CCCCCTGACGAGCATCACAAAAATCGACGCTCAAGTCAGAGGTGGCGAAACCCGACAGGACTATAAAGAT
ACCAGGCGTTTCCCCCTGGAAGCTCCCTCGTGCGCTCTCCTGTTCCGACCCTGCCGCTTACCGGATACCT
GTCCGCCTTTCTCCCTTCGGGAAGCGTGGCGCTTTCTCATAGCTCACGCTGTAGGTATCTCAGTTCGGTG
TAGGTCGTTCGCTCCAAGCTGGGCTGTGTGCACGAACCCCCCGTTCAGCCCGACCGCTGCGCCTTATCCG
GTAACTATCGTCTTGAGTCCAACCCGGTAAGACACGACTTATCGCCACTGGCAGCAGCCACTGGTAACAG
GATTAGCAGAGCGAGGTATGTAGGCGGTGCTACAGAGTTCTTGAAGTGGTGGCCTAACTACGGCTACACT
AGAAGAACAGTATTTGGTATCTGCGCTCTGCTGAAGCCAGTTACCTTCGGAAAAAGAGTTGGTAGCTCTT
GATCCGGCAAACAAACCACCGCTGGTAGCGGTGGTTTTTTTGTTTGCAAGCAGCAGATTACGCGCAGAAA
AAAAGGATCTCAAGAAGATCCTTTGATCTTTTCTACGGGGTCTGACGCTCTATTCAACAAAGCCGCCGTC
CCGTCAAGTCAGCGTAAATGGGTAGGGGGCTTCAAATCGTCCCCCCATACGATATAAGTTGTTACTAGTG
CTTGGATTCTCACCAATAAAAAACGCCCGGCGGCAACCGAGCGTTCTGAACAAATCCAGATGGAGTTCTG
AGGTCATTACTGGATCTATCAACAGGAGTCCAAGCGAGCTCGATATCAAATTACGCCCCGCCCTGCCACT
CATCGCAGTACTGTTGTAATTCATTAAGCATTCTGCCGACATGGAAGCCATCACAAACGGCATGATGAAC
CTGAATCGCCAGCGGCATCAGCACCTTGTCGCCTTGCGTATAATATTTGCCCATGGTGAAAACGGGGGCG
AAGAAGTTGTCCATATTGGCCACGTTTAAATCAAAACTGGTGAAACTCACCCAGGGATTGGCTGAGACGA
AAAACATATTCTCAATAAACCCTTTAGGGAAATAGGCCAGGTTTTCACCGTAACACGCCACATCTTGCGA
ATATATGTGTAGAAACTGCCGGAAATCGTCGTGGTATTCACTCCAGAGCGATGAAAACGTTTCAGTTTGC
TCATGGAAAACGGTGTAACAAGGGTGAACACTATCCCATATCACCAGCTCACCGTCTTTCATTGCCATAC
GAAATTCCGGATGAGCATTCATCAGGCGGGCAAGAATGTGAATAAAGGCCGGATAAAACTTGTGCTTATT
TTTCTTTACGGTCTTTAAAAAGGCCGTAATATCCAGCTGAACGGTCTGGTTATAGGTACATTGAGCAACT
GACTGAAATGCCTCAAAATGTTCTTTACGATGCCATTGGGATATATCAACGGTGGTATATCCAGTGATTT
TTTTCTCCATTTTAGCTTCCTTAGCTCCTGAAAATCTCGATAACTCAAAAAATACGCCCGGTAGTGATCT
TATTTCATTATGGTGAAAGTTGGAACCTCTTACGTGCCGATCAACGTCTCATTGATACCTGAAACAAAAC
CCATCGTACGGCCAAGGAAGTCTCCAATAACTGTGATCCACCACAAGCGCCAGGGTTTTCCCAGTCACGA
CGTTGTAAAACGACGGCCAGTCATGCATAATCCGCACGCATCTGGAATAAGGAAGTGCCATTCCGCCTGA
CCT
Features (pLannotate 1.2.2; 6 found; start..end, strand, type, name):
    379..394     -  protein_bind   lac operator (fragment): The lac repressor binds to the lac operator to inhibit transcription in E. coli. This inhibition can be relieved by adding lactose or isopropyl-β-D-thiogalactopyranoside (IPTG). lac repressor encoded by lacI
    545..1133    -  rep_origin     ori: high-copy-number ColE1/pMB1/pBR322/pUC origin of replication
   1266..1360    -  terminator     lambda t0 terminator: transcription terminator from phage lambda
   1384..2040    -  CDS            cat: CAT_ECOLX - Experimental evidence at protein level: Swiss-Prot protein existence level 1. This enzyme is an effector of chloramphenicol resistance in bacteria. From Escherichia coli. This protein is used as a marker in many commonly used cloning vectors, such as pACYC184.
   2041..2143    -  promoter       cat promoter: promoter of the E. coli cat gene encoding chloramphenicol acetyltransferase
   2218..2261    -  CDS            lacZα (fragment): LacZα fragment of β-galactosidase; lacZ fragment
