[The description below was written by a language model from this plasmid's Addgene catalogue record and pLannotate feature annotations shown in this document.]
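Description:
pGLU_98 is a small (about 2.3 kb) synthetic-biology plasmid deposited as one member of a part library: its stated purpose is "RS421 library variant 14271", and the insert is recorded as 14271_[Himar], with Escherichia coli CFT073 given as the source species. The associated work concerns a scalable transposon mutagenesis system for non-model bacteria, and the "Himar" label suggests the variant is intended for use in a Himar (mariner-family) transposon context. The record does not say what kind of element variant 14271 is, such as a promoter or other regulatory sequence, and no named backbone is given.

The annotated features account mainly for the maintenance functions. A high-copy ColE1/pUC-type origin supports replication in E. coli, consistent with the catalogue's high-copy designation and DH5alpha host. Selection is by chloramphenicol, provided by a cat (chloramphenicol acetyltransferase) coding sequence driven by its native cat promoter and followed by the phage lambda t0 terminator, which limits read-through out of the marker. The only other hits are short fragments of a lac operator and of lacZα, which are most likely remnants of a cloning region rather than a functional blue/white screening or IPTG-regulated system.

No transposase gene, transposon inverted repeats or annotated library insert appear in the feature table, so the variant presumably lies in the unannotated stretches, particularly the first few hundred bases of the sequence. On this evidence the plasmid is best regarded as a compact storage or donor vector carrying a single library part for assembly into larger transposon mutagenesis constructs.
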