Addgene plasmid #225811: pGLU_98
Purpose: RS421 library variant 14271
Depositing lab: Nili Ostrov. Depositing organization: Cultivarium, Convergent Research. Publication: A scalable transposon mutagenesis system for non-model bacteria. Gilbert C, Leung J, Crits-Christoph A, Kang SC, Esmurria A, Fenn K, Brumwell SL, Martin-Moldes Z, Mendler K, Barnum TP, Nguyen M-A, Lee HH, Ostrov N. bioRxiv 2025.12.22.696024 10.64898/2025.12.22.696024.
Backbone
  Vector backbone: N/A
  Vector type: Synthetic Biology
Growth in bacteria
  Bacterial resistance: Chloramphenicol, 25 μg/mL
  Growth temperature: 37°C
  Growth strain: DH5alpha
  Copy number: High Copy
Gene/Insert
  Gene/Insert name: 14271_[Himar]
  Species: Escherichia coli CFT073
  Mutation: N/A
  Cloning method: Other
Terms and licenses: Academic/Nonprofit Terms; Industry Terms: Not Available to Industry
How to cite: pGLU_98 was a gift from Nili Ostrov (Addgene plasmid # 225811 ; http://n2t.net/addgene:225811 ; RRID:Addgene_225811)
